Addgene plasmid #37970: pCMV-Neo-Bam E2F3a
Depositing lab: Jacqueline Lees. Depositing organization: Massachusetts General Hospital. Publication: The retinoblastoma protein binds to a family of E2F transcription factors. Lees JA, Saito M, Vidal M, Valentine M, Look T, Harlow E, Dyson N, Helin K. Mol Cell Biol. 1993 Dec;13(12):7813-25. PubMed 8246996.
Backbone
  Vector backbone: pCMV-Neo-Bam
  Backbone manufacturer: Vogelstein Lab
  Backbone size w/o insert (bp): 6600
  Total vector size (bp): 8000
  Vector type: Mammalian Expression
  Selectable markers: Neomycin (select with G418)
Growth in bacteria
  Bacterial resistance: Ampicillin, 100 μg/mL
  Growth temperature: 37°C
  Growth strain: DH5alpha
  Copy number: Unknown
Gene/Insert
  Gene/Insert name: E2F3a
  Species: H. sapiens (human)
  Insert size (bp): 1450
  Entrez Gene: E2F3 (a.k.a. E2F-3)
  Cloning method: Restriction Enzyme; 5′ cloning site BamHI (not destroyed); 3′ cloning site BamHI (not destroyed)
  Sequencing primers: 5′ Bglob-intron-F; 3′ Bglob-pA-R
Terms and licenses: Academic/Nonprofit Terms; Industry Terms: Not Available to Industry
Depositor comments: E2Fs bind DNA as a heterodimer with members of the DP family of transcription factors. The 5' end of the coding sequence can be difficult to sequence.
How to cite: pCMV-Neo-Bam E2F3a was a gift from Jacqueline Lees (Addgene plasmid # 37970 ; http://n2t.net/addgene:37970 ; RRID:Addgene_37970)
