[The description below was written by a language model from this plasmid's Addgene catalogue record and pLannotate feature annotations shown in this document.]
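Description:
pCMV-Neo-Bam E2F3a is a mammalian expression plasmid of about 8 kb that carries the human E2F3a cDNA in the pCMV-Neo-Bam backbone. It is propagated in E. coli through a high-copy ColE1/pUC-type origin and selected with ampicillin via the β-lactamase gene. For selecting stably transfected mammalian cells it carries a separate neomycin phosphotransferase cassette, driven by the HSV thymidine kinase promoter and terminated by the HSV TK polyadenylation signal, which confers G418 resistance. The annotation also picks up assorted backbone remnants (lac promoter/operator, and fragments of lacI, lacZα, rop, bom, Tn5 transposase and ble). These appear to be leftovers of earlier cloning vectors and of the Tn5-derived neo segment rather than functional parts.

The insert, roughly 1.45 kb, sits in a BamHI site, and BamHI sites are retained at both ends, so it can be excised as a single fragment. Transcription comes from the human cytomegalovirus immediate-early enhancer and promoter and passes through a rabbit β-globin intron upstream of the coding sequence, an arrangement that generally improves mRNA processing and expression. A short β-globin exon fragment and the rabbit β-globin polyadenylation signal follow the insert. No epitope tag or reporter is annotated.

E2F3 is a transcriptional activator that binds E2 recognition sites cooperatively as a heterodimer with DP family proteins, associates with the retinoblastoma protein, and regulates genes involved in the G1-to-S transition. The plasmid therefore suits transient or stable overexpression of E2F3a in mammalian cells, for example to study E2F-dependent transcription, pRB binding or cell-cycle control, often with co-expression of a DP partner. The depositor notes that the 5′ end of the coding sequence can be difficult to sequence.
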