Features (pLannotate 1.2.2; 22 found; start..end, strand, type, name):
      1..380     +  enhancer       CMV enhancer: human cytomegalovirus immediate early enhancer
    381..584     +  promoter       CMV promoter: human cytomegalovirus (CMV) immediate early promoter
    696..1268    +  intron         β-globin intron: intron from rabbit β-globin gene
   1341..2732    +  CDS            E2F3: E2F3_HUMAN - Also known as KIAA0075. Experimental evidence at protein level: Swiss-Prot protein existence level 1. Transcription activator that binds DNA cooperatively with DP proteins through the E2 recognition site, 5'-TTTC[CG]CGC-3' found in the promoter region of a number of genes whose products are involved in cell cycle regulation or in DNA replication. The DRTF1/E2F complex functions in the control of cell-cycle progression from G1 to S phase. E2F3 binds specifically to RB1 in a cell-cycle dependent manner. Inhibits adipogenesis, probably through the repression of CEBPA binding to its t
   2778..2855    +  CDS            HBB (fragment): HBB_PONPY - Experimental evidence at transcript level: Swiss-Prot protein existence level 2. Involved in oxygen transport from the lung to the various peripheral tissues. From Pongo pygmaeus (Bornean orangutan).
   2926..2981    +  polyA_signal   β-globin poly(A) signal: rabbit β-globin polyadenylation signal (Gil and Proudfoot, 1987)
   3363..3379    -  protein_bind   lac operator: The lac repressor binds to the lac operator to inhibit transcription in E. coli. This inhibition can be relieved by adding lactose or isopropyl-β-D-thiogalactopyranoside (IPTG). lac repressor encoded by lacI
   3387..3417    -  promoter       lac promoter: promoter for the E. coli lac operon
   3432..3453    -  protein_bind   CAP binding site: CAP binding activates transcription in the presence of cAMP. E. coli catabolite activator protein
   3466..3558    -  CDS            lacI (fragment): lac repressor; lacI; The lac repressor binds to the lac operator to inhibit transcription in E. coli. This inhibition can be relieved by adding lactose or isopropyl-β-D-thiogalactopyranoside (IPTG).
   3741..4329    -  rep_origin     ori: high-copy-number ColE1/pMB1/pBR322/pUC origin of replication
   4500..5360    -  CDS            AmpR: β-lactamase; bla; confers resistance to ampicillin, carbenicillin, and related antibiotics
   5361..5465    -  promoter       AmpR promoter: bla
   5560..5595    +  CDS            rop (fragment): Rop protein, which maintains plasmids at low copy number; rop
   5697..5796    +  misc_feature   bom (fragment): basis of mobility region from pBR322
   5802..5956    -  CDS            lacZα (fragment): LacZα fragment of β-galactosidase; lacZ fragment
   5960..6283    +  CDS            tnpA (fragment): TN5P_ECOLX - Also known as tnp. Experimental evidence at protein level: Swiss-Prot protein existence level 1. Mediates transposition of transposon Tn5 by a 'cut and paste' mechanism. First, the monomeric transposase binds the 19 bp inverted DNA repeats flanking the transposon. Then, dimerization of the DNA- bound transposase creates a synaptic DNA complex. After nicking of the first DNA strand, excision of the transposon proceeds through a series of intermediates. The transposase then mediates the insertion of the transposon at a new site by strand transfer. The activity of the wild- type tran
   6366..6511    +  promoter       HSV TK promoter: herpes simplex virus thymidine kinase promoter
   6568..7359    +  CDS            neo: KKA2_KLEPN - Also known as kan, nptII. Experimental evidence at protein level: Swiss-Prot protein existence level 1. Resistance to kanamycin, neomycin, paromomycin, ribostamycin, butirosin and gentamicin B. From Klebsiella pneumoniae.
   7383..7538    +  CDS            ble (fragment): BLE_KLEPN - Experimental evidence at protein level: Swiss-Prot protein existence level 1. Binding protein with a strong affinity to the bleomycin family of antibiotics. Binds to CL990; an antimitotic-antibiotic compound. From Klebsiella pneumoniae.
   7600..7647    +  polyA_signal   HSV TK poly(A) signal: herpes simplex virus thymidine kinase polyadenylation signal (Cole and Stacy, 1985)
   7738..7754    -  polyA_signal   bGH poly(A) signal (fragment): bovine growth hormone polyadenylation signal
>Addgene plasmid #37970 | pCMV-Neo-Bam E2F3a | addgene full sequence | sequence record 246426 | Addgene NGS Result
GACATTGATTATTGACTAGTTATTAATAGTAATCAATTACGGGGTCATTAGTTCATAGCCCATATATGGA
GTTCCGCGTTACATAACTTACGGTAAATGGCCCGCCTGGCTGACCGCCCAACGACCCCCGCCCATTGACG
TCAATAATGACGTATGTTCCCATAGTAACGCCAATAGGGACTTTCCATTGACGTCAATGGGTGGAGTATT
TACGGTAAACTGCCCACTTGGCAGTACATCAAGTGTATCATATGCCAAGTACGCCCCCTATTGACGTCAA
TGACGGTAAATGGCCCGCCTGGCATTATGCCCAGTACATGACCTTATGGGACTTTCCTACTTGGCAGTAC
ATCTACGTATTAGTCATCGCTATTACCATGGTGATGCGGTTTTGGCAGTACATCAATGGGCGTGGATAGC
GGTTTGACTCACGGGGATTTCCAAGTCTCCACCCCATTGACGTCAATGGGAGTTTGTTTTGGCACCAAAA
TCAACGGGACTTTCCAAAATGTCGTAACAACTCCGCCCCATTGACGCAAATGGGCGGTAGGCGTGTACGG
TGGGAGGTCTATATAAGCAGAGCTCGTTTAGTGAACCGTCAGATCGCCTGGAGACGCCATCCACGCTGTT
TTGACCTCCATAGAAGACACCGGGACCGATCCAGCCTCCGGTCGACCGATCCTGAGAACTTCAGGGTGAG
TTTGGGGACCCTTGATTGTTCTTTCTTTTTCGCTATTGTAAAATTCATGTTATATGGAGGGGGCAAAGTT
TTCAGGGTGTTGTTTAGAATGGGAAGATGTCCCTTGTATCACCATGGACCCTCATGATAATTTTGTTTCT
TTCACTTTCTACTCTGTTGACAACCATTGTCTCCTCTTATTTTCTTTTCATTTTCTGTAACTTTTTCGTT
AAACTTTAGCTTGCATTTGTAACGAATTTTTAAATTCACTTTTGTTTATTTGTCAGATTGTAAGTACTTT
CTCTAATCACTTTTTTTTCAAGGCAATCAGGGTATATTATATTGTACTTCAGCACAGTTTTAGAGAACAA
TTGTTATAATTAAATGATAAGGTAGAATATTTCTGCATATAAATTCTGGCTGGCGTGGAAATATTCTTAT
TGGTAGAAACAACTACACCCTGGTCATCATCCTGCCTTTCTCTTTATGGTTACAATGATATACACTGTTT
GAGATGAGGATAAAATACTCTGAGTCCAAACCGGGCCCCTCTGCTAACCATGTTCATGCCTTCTTCTCTT
TCCTACAGCTCCTGGGCAACGTGCTGGTTGTTGTGCTGTCTCATCATTTTGGCAAAGAATTCCTCGACGG
ATCCATGGTGAGAAAGGGAATCCAGCCCGCTCTGGAGCAGTACCTGGTGACCGCCGGGGGTGGGGAGGGG
GCGGCTGTCGTCGCCGCCGCCGCTGCAGCCTCCATGGACAAAAGGGCACTGCTAGCCAGCCCCGGCTTCG
CCGCCGCCGCCGCCGCTGCCGCCGCCCCGGGCGCGTACATCCAGATCCTCACCACGAACACTTCCACCAC
CTCCTGTTCCTCCTCCCTCCAAAGCGGCGCCGTAGCCGCCGGCCCCCTCCTCCCCAGTGCCCCCGGCGCG
GAGCAGACCGCCGGCAGCCTCCTCTACACCACGCCGCACGGACCCTCCAGCAGAGCCGGGCTGCTGCAGC
AGCCACCAGCGCTGGGACGCGGCGGCAGCGGCGGCGGCGGCGGCCCTCCGGCAAAGCGAAGGCTGGAGCT
AGGAGAAAGCGGTCATCAGTACCTCTCAGATGGTTTAAAAACCCCCAAGGGCAAAGGAAGAGCTGCACTA
CGAAGTCCAGATAGTCCAAAAACTCCAAAATCTCCCTCAGAAAAAACGCGGTATGATACGTCTCTTGGTC
TGCTCACCAAGAAGTTCATTCAGCTCCTGAGCCAGTCACCCGATGGGGTATTGGATTTGAACAAGGCAGC
AGAAGTGCTAAAAGTGCAAAAGAGAAGGATTTATGATATCACCAACGTTCTGGAAGGCATCCACCTCATT
AAGAAGAAGTCTAAAAACAACGTCCAATGGATGGGCTGCAGTCTGTCTGAGGATGGGGGCATGCTGGCCC
AGTGTCAAGGCCTGTCAAAAGAAGTGACCGAGCTCAGTCAGGAAGAGAAGAAATTAGATGAACTGATCCA
AAGCTGCACCCTGGACCTCAAACTGTTAACCGAGGATTCAGAGAATCAAAGGTTAGCTTATGTTACATAT
CAAGATATTCGAAAAATTAGTGGCCTTAAAGACCAAACTGTTATAGTTGTGAAAGCCCCTCCAGAAACAA
GACTTGAAGTGCCTGACTCAATAGAGAGCCTACAAATACATTTGGCAAGTACCCAAGGGCCCATTGAGGT
TTACTTATGTCCAGAAGAGACTGAAACACACAGTCCAATGAAAACAAACAACCAAGACCACAATGGGAAT
ATCCCTAAACCCGCTTCCAAAGACTTGGCTTCAACCAACTCAGGACATAGCGATTGCTCAGTTTCTATGG
GAAACCTTTCTCCTCTGGCCTCCCCAGCCAACCTCTTACAGCAGACTGAGGACCAAATTCCTTCCAACCT
AGAAGGACCGTTTGTGAACTTACTGCCTCCCCTGCTGCAAGAGGACTATCTCCTGAGCCTCGGGGAGGAG
GAAGGCATCAGCGATCTCTTCGATGCTTACGATTTGGAAAAGCTCCCACTGGTGGAAGACTTCATGTGTA
GTTGATTATGCTTCGTGTGAACTCTCCTTCGATCCGGATCCGTCGAGGAATTCACTCCTCAGGTGCAGGC
TGCCTATCAGAAGGTGGTGGCTGGTGTGGCCAATGCCCTGGCTCACAAATACCACTGAGATCTTTTTCCC
TCTGCCAAAAATTATGGGGACATCATGAAGCCCCTTGAGCATCTGACTTCTGGCTAATAAAGGAAATTTA
TTTTCATTGCAATAGTGTGTTGGAATTTTTTGTGTCTCTCACTCGGAAGGACATATGGGAGGGCAAATCA
TTTAAAACATCAGAATGAGTATTTGGTTTAGAGTTTGGCAACATATGCCCATATGCTGGCTGCCATGAAC
AAAGGTTGGCTATAAAGAGGTCATCAGTATATGAAACAGCCCCCTGCTGTCCATTCCTTATTCCATAGAA
AAGCCTTGACTTGAGGTTAGATTTTTTTTATATTTTGTTTTGTGTTATTTTTTTCTTTAACATCCCTAAA
ATTTTCCTTACATGTTTTACTAGCCAGATTTTTCCTCCTCTCCTGACTACTCCCAGTCATAGCTGTCCCT
CTTCTCTTATGGAGATCCCTCGACGGATCGGCCGCAATTCGTAATCATGTCATAGCTGTTTCCTGTGTGA
AATTGTTATCCGCTCACAATTCCACACAACATACGAGCCGGAAGCATAAAGTGTAAAGCCTGGGGTGCCT
AATGAGTGAGCTAACTCACATTAATTGCGTTGCGCTCACTGCCCGCTTTCCAGTCGGGAAACCTGTCGTG
CCAGCTGCATTAATGAATCGGCCAACGCGCGGGGAGAGGCGGTTTGCGTATTGGGCGCTCTTCCGCTTCC
TCGCTCACTGACTCGCTGCGCTCGGTCGTTCGGCTGCGGCGAGCGGTATCAGCTCACTCAAAGGCGGTAA
TACGGTTATCCACAGAATCAGGGGATAACGCAGGAAAGAACATGTGAGCAAAAGGCCAGCAAAAGGCCAG
GAACCGTAAAAAGGCCGCGTTGCTGGCGTTTTTCCATAGGCTCCGCCCCCCTGACGAGCATCACAAAAAT
CGACGCTCAAGTCAGAGGTGGCGAAACCCGACAGGACTATAAAGATACCAGGCGTTTCCCCCTGGAAGCT
CCCTCGTGCGCTCTCCTGTTCCGACCCTGCCGCTTACCGGATACCTGTCCGCCTTTCTCCCTTCGGGAAG
CGTGGCGCTTTCTCATAGCTCACGCTGTAGGTATCTCAGTTCGGTGTAGGTCGTTCGCTCCAAGCTGGGC
TGTGTGCACGAACCCCCCGTTCAGCCCGACCGCTGCGCCTTATCCGGTAACTATCGTCTTGAGTCCAACC
CGGTAAGACACGACTTATCGCCACTGGCAGCAGCCACTGGTAACAGGATTAGCAGAGCGAGGTATGTAGG
CGGTGCTACAGAGTTCTTGAAGTGGTGGCCTAACTACGGCTACACTAGAAGAACAGTATTTGGTATCTGC
GCTCTGCTGAAGCCAGTTACCTTCGGAAAAAGAGTTGGTAGCTCTTGATCCGGCAAACAAACCACCGCTG
GTAGCGGTGGTTTTTTTGTTTGCAAGCAGCAGATTACGCGCAGAAAAAAAGGATCTCAAGAAGATCCTTT
GATCTTTTCTACGGGGTCTGACGCTCAGTGGAACGAAAACTCACGTTAAGGGATTTTGGTCATGAGATTA
TCAAAAAGGATCTTCACCTAGATCCTTTTAAATTAAAAATGAAGTTTTAAATCAATCTAAAGTATATATG
AGTAAACTTGGTCTGACAGTTACCAATGCTTAATCAGTGAGGCACCTATCTCAGCGATCTGTCTATTTCG
TTCATCCATAGTTGCCTGACTCCCCGTCGTGTAGATAACTACGATACGGGAGGGCTTACCATCTGGCCCC
AGTGCTGCAATGATACCGCGAGACCCACGCTCACCGGCTCCAGATTTATCAGCAATAAACCAGCCAGCCG
GAAGGGCCGAGCGCAGAAGTGGTCCTGCAACTTTATCCGCCTCCATCCAGTCTATTAATTGTTGCCGGGA
AGCTAGAGTAAGTAGTTCGCCAGTTAATAGTTTGCGCAACGTTGTTGCCATTGCTACAGGCATCGTGGTG
TCACGCTCGTCGTTTGGTATGGCTTCATTCAGCTCCGGTTCCCAACGATCAAGGCGAGTTACATGATCCC
CCATGTTGTGCAAAAAAGCGGTTAGCTCCTTCGGTCCTCCGATCGTTGTCAGAAGTAAGTTGGCCGCAGT
GTTATCACTCATGGTTATGGCAGCACTGCATAATTCTCTTACTGTCATGCCATCCGTAAGATGCTTTTCT
GTGACTGGTGAGTACTCAACCAAGTCATTCTGAGAATAGTGTATGCGGCGACCGAGTTGCTCTTGCCCGG
CGTCAATACGGGATAATACCGCGCCACATAGCAGAACTTTAAAAGTGCTCATCATTGGAAAACGTTCTTC
GGGGCGAAAACTCTCAAGGATCTTACCGCTGTTGAGATCCAGTTCGATGTAACCCACTCGTGCACCCAAC
TGATCTTCAGCATCTTTTACTTTCACCAGCGTTTCTGGGTGAGCAAAAACAGGAAGGCAAAATGCCGCAA
AAAAGGGAATAAGGGCGACACGGAAATGTTGAATACTCATACTCTTCCTTTTTCAATATTATTGAAGCAT
TTATCAGGGTTATTGTCTCATGAGCGGATACATATTTGAATGTATTTAGAAAAATAAACAAATAGGGGTT
CCGCGCACATTTCCCCGAAAAGTGCCACCTGACGTCTAAGAAACCATTATTATCATGACATTAACCTATA
AAAATAGGCGTATCACGAGGCCCTTTCGTCTCGCGCGTTTCGGTGATGACGGTGAAAACCTCTGACACAT
GCAGCTCCCGGAGACGGTCACAGCTTGTCTGTAAGCGGATGCCGGGAGCAGACAAGCCCGTCAGGGCGCG
TCAGCGGGTGTTGGCGGGTGTCGGGGCTGGCTTAACTATGCGGCATCAGAGCAGATTGTACTGAGAGTGC
ACCATATGCGGTGTGAAATACCGCACAGATGCGTAAGGAGAAAATACCGCATCAGGCGCCATTCGCCATT
CAGGCTGCGCAACTGTTGGGAAGGGCGATCGGTGCGGGCCTCTTCGCTATTACGCCAGCTGGCGAAAGGG
GGATGTGCTGCAAGGCGATTAAGTTGGGTAACGCCAGGGTTTTCCCAGTCACGACGTTGTAAAACGACGG
CCAGTGCCAAGCTTCACGCTGCCGCAAGCACTCAGGGCGCAAGGGCTGCTAAAGGAAGCGGAACACGTAG
AAAGCCAGTCCGCAGAAACGGTGCTGACCCCGGATGAATGTCAGCTACTGGGCTATCTGGACAAGGGAAA
ACGCAAGCGCAAAGAGAAAGCAGGTAGCTTGCAGTGGGCTTACATGGCGATAGCTAGACTGGGCGGTTTT
ATGGACAGCAAGCGAACCGGAATTGCCAGCTGGGGCGCCCTCTGGTAAGGTTGGGAAGCCCTGCAAAGTA
AACTGGATGGCTTTCTTGCCGCCAAGGATCTGATGGCGCAGGGGATCAAGATCCTGCTTCATCCCCGTGG
CCCGTTGCTCGCGTTTGCTGGCGGTGTCCCCGGAAGAAATATATTTGCATGTCTTTAGTTCTATGATGAC
ACAAACCCCGCCCAGCGTCTTGTCATTGGCGAATTCGAACACGCAGATGCAGTCGGGGCGGCGCGGTCCC
AGGTCCACTTCGCATATTAAGGTGACGCGTGTGGCCTCGAACACCGAGCGACCCTGCAGCGACCCGCTTA
ACAGCGTCAACAGCGTGCCGCAGATCTGATCAAGAGACAGGATGAGGATCGTTTCGCATGATTGAACAAG
ATGGATTGCACGCAGGTTCTCCGGCCGCTTGGGTGGAGAGGCTATTCGGCTATGACTGGGCACAACAGAC
AATCGGCTGCTCTGATGCCGCCGTGTTCCGGCTGTCAGCGCAGGGGCGCCCGGTTCTTTTTGTCAAGACC
GACCTGTCCGGTGCCCTGAATGAACTGCAGGACGAGGCAGCGCGGCTATCGTGGCTGGCCACGACGGGCG
TTCCTTGCGCAGCTGTGCTCGACGTTGTCACTGAAGCGGGAAGGGACTGGCTGCTATTGGGCGAAGTGCC
GGGGCAGGATCTCCTGTCATCTCACCTTGCTCCTGCCGAGAAAGTATCCATCATGGCTGATGCAATGCGG
CGGCTGCATACGCTTGATCCGGCTACCTGCCCATTCGACCACCAAGCGAAACATCGCATCGAGCGAGCAC
GTACTCGGATGGAAGCCGGTCTTGTCGATCAGGATGATCTGGACGAAGAGCATCAGGGGCTCGCGCCAGC
CGAACTGTTCGCCAGGCTCAAGGCGCGCATGCCCGACGGCGAGGATCTCGTCGTGACCCATGGCGATGCC
TGCTTGCCGAATATCATGGTGGAAAATGGCCGCTTTTCTGGATTCATCGACTGTGGCCGGCTGGGTGTGG
CGGACCGCTATCAGGACATAGCGTTGGCTACCCGTGATATTGCTGAAGAGCTTGGCGGCGAATGGGCTGA
CCGCTTCCTCGTGCTTTACGGTATCGCCGCTCCCGATTCGCAGCGCATCGCCTTCTATCGCCTTCTTGAC
GAGTTCTTCTGAGCGGGACTCTGGGGTTCGAAATGACCGACCAAGCGACGCCCAACCTGCCATCACGAGA
TTTCGATTCCACCGCCGCCTTCTATGAAAGGTTGGGCTTCGGAATCGTTTTCCGGGACGCCGGCTGGATG
ATCCTCCAGCGCGGGGATCTCATGCTGGAGTTCTTCGCCCACCCCGGGAGATGGGGGAGGCTAACTGAAA
CACGGAAGGAGACAATACCGGAAGGAACCCGCGCTATGACGGCAATAAAAAGACAGAATAAAACGCACGG
TGTTGGGTCGTTTGTTCATAAACGCGGGGTTCGGTCCCAGGGCTGGCACTCTGTCGATACCCCACCGAGA
CCCCATTGGGGCCAATACGCCCGCGTTTCTTCCTTTTCCCCACCCCACCCCCCAAGTTCGGGTGAAGGCC
CAGGGCTCGCAGCCAACGTCGGGGCGGCAAGCCCTGCCATAGCCACGGGCCCCGTGGGTTAGGGACGGCG
GATCGCGGCCCTCTAGAGAGCTTGGCCCATTGCATACGTTGTATCCATATCATAATATGTACATTTATAT
TGGCTCATGTCCAACATTACCGCCATGTT
