>Addgene plasmid #37970 | pCMV-Neo-Bam E2F3a | depositor partial sequence | sequence record 47494 | E2F3a coding sequence
ATGGTGAGAAAGGGAATCCAGCCCGCTCTGGAGCAGTACCTGGTGACCGCCGGGGGTGGGGAGGGGGCGG
CTGTCGTCGCCGCCGCCGCTGCAGCCTCCATGGACAAAAGGGCACTGCTAGCCAGCCCCGGCTTCGCCGC
CGCCGCCGCCGCTGCCGCCGCCCCGGGCGCGTACATCCAGATCCTCACCACGAACACTTCCACCACCTCC
TGTTCCTCCTCCCTCCAAAGCGGCGCCGTAGCCGCCGGCCCCCTCCTCCCCAGTGCCCCCGGCGCGGAGC
AGACCGCCGGCAGCCTCCTCTACACCACGCCGCACGGACCCTCCAGCAGAGCCGGGCTGCTGCAGCAGCC
ACCAGCGCTGGGACGCGGCGGCAGCGGCGGCGGCGGCGGCCCTCCGGCAAAGCGAAGGCTGGAGCTAGGA
GAAAGCGGTCATCAGTACCTCTCAGATGGTTTAAAAACCCCCAAGGGCAAAGGAAGAGCTGCACTACGAA
GTCCAGATAGTCCAAAAACTCCAAAATCTCCCTCAGAAAAAACGCGGTATGATACGTCTCTTGGTCTGCT
CACCAAGAAGTTCATTCAGCTCCTGAGCCAGTCACCCGATGGGGTATTGGATTTGAACAAGGCAGCAGAA
GTGCTAAAAGTGCAAAAGAGAAGGATTTATGATATCACCAACGTTCTGGAAGGCATCCACCTCATTAAGA
AGAAGTCTAAAAACAACGTCCAATGGATGGGCTGCAGTCTGTCTGAGGATGGGGGCATGCTGGCCCAGTG
TCAAGGCCTGTCAAAAGAAGTGACCGAGCTCAGTCAGGAAGAGAAGAAATTAGATGAACTGATCCAAAGC
TGCACCCTGGACCTCAAACTGTTAACCGAGGATTCAGAGAATCAAAGGTTAGCTTATGTTACATATCAAG
ATATTCGAAAAATTAGTGGCCTTAAAGACCAAACTGTTATAGTTGTGAAAGCCCCTCCAGAAACAAGACT
TGAAGTGCCTGACTCAATAGAGAGCCTACAAATACATTTGGCAAGTACCCAAGGGCCCATTGAGGTTTAC
TTATGTCCAGAAGAGACTGAAACACACAGTCCAATGAAAACAAACAACCAAGACCACAATGGGAATATCC
CTAAACCCGCTTCCAAAGACTTGGCTTCAACCAACTCAGGACATAGCGATTGCTCAGTTTCTATGGGAAA
CCTTTCTCCTCTGGCCTCCCCAGCCAACCTCTTACAGCAGACTGAGGACCAAATTCCTTCCAACCTAGAA
GGACCGTTTGTGAACTTACTGCCTCCCCTGCTGCAAGAGGACTATCTCCTGAGCCTCGGGGAGGAGGAAG
GCATCAGCGATCTCTTCGATGCTTACGATTTGGAAAAGCTCCCACTGGTGGAAGACTTCATGTGTAGTTG
A
