>Addgene plasmid #37970 | pCMV-Neo-Bam E2F3a | addgene partial sequence | sequence record 49587 | Bglob-pA-R 5'-ttttggcagagggaaaaaga-3'
CCAGCCACCACCTTCTGATAGGCAGCCTGCACCTGAGGAGTGAATTCCTCGACGGATCCGGATCGAAGGA
GAGTTCACACGAAGCATAATCAACTACACATGAAGTCTTCCACCAGTGGGAGCTTTTCCAAATCGTAAGC
ATCGAAGAGATCGCTGATGCCTTCCTCCTCCCCGAGGCTCAGGAGATAGTCCTCTTGCAGCAGGGGAGGC
AGTAAGTTCACAAACGGTCCTTCTAGGTTGGAAGGAATTTGGTCCTCAGTCTGCTGTAAGAGGTTGGCTG
GGGAGGCCAGAGGAGAAAGGTTTCCCATAGAAACTGAGCAATCGCTATGTCCTGAGTTGGTTGAAGCCAA
GTCTTTGGAAGCGGGTTTAGGGATATTCCCATTGTGGTCTTGGTTGTTTGTTTTCATTGGACTGTGTGTT
TCAGTCTCTTCTGGACATAAGTAAACCTCAATGGGCCCTTGGGTACTTGCCAAATGTATTTGTAGGCTCT
CTATTGAGTCAGGCACTTCAAGTCTTGTTTCTGGAGGGGCTTTCACAACTATAACAGTTTGGTCTTTAAG
GCCACTAATTTTTCGAATATCTTGATATGTAACATAAGCTAACCTTTGATTCTCTGAATCCTCGGTTAAC
AGTTTGAGGTCCAGGGTGCAGCTTTGGATCAGTTCATCTAATTTCTTCTCTTCCTGACTGAGCTCGGTCA
CTTCTTTTGACAGGCCTTGACACTGGGCCAGCATGCCCCCATCCTCAGACAGACTGCAGCCCATCCATTG
GACGTTGTTTTTAGACTTCTTCTTAATGAGGTGGATGCCTT
